>Addgene plasmid #228031 | pENTR223 Rab11A S20V-STOP | addgene full sequence | sequence record 450379 | Addgene NGS Result
CTTTCCTGCGTTATCCCCTGATTCTGTGGATAACCGTATTACCGCCTTTGAGTGAGCTGATACCGCTCGC
CGCAGCCGAACGACCGAGCGCAGCGAGTCAGTGAGCGAGGAAGCGGAAGAGCGCCCAATACGCAAACCGC
CTCTCCCCGCGCGTTGGCCGATTCATTAATGCAGCTGGCACGACAGGTTTCCCGACTGGAAAGCGGGCAG
TGAGCGCAACGCAATTAATACGCGTACCGCTAGCCAGGAAGAGTTTGTAGAAACGCAAAAAGGCCATCCG
TCAGGATGGCCTTCTGCTTAGTTTGATGCCTGGCAGTTTATGGCGGGCGTCCTGCCCGCCACCCTCCGGG
CCGTTGCTTCACAACGTTCAAATCCGCTCCCGGCGGATTTGTCCTACTCAGGAGAGCGTTCACCGACAAA
CAACAGATAAAACGAAAGGCCCAGTCTTCCGACTGAGCCTTTCGTTTTATTTGATGCCTGGCAGTTCCCT
ACTCTCGCGTTAACGCTAGCATGGATGTTTTCCCAGTCACGACGTTGTAAAACGACGGCCAGTCTTAAGC
TCGGGCCCCAAATAATGATTTTATTTTGACTGATAGTGACCTGTTCGTTGCAACAAATTGATGAGCAATG
CTTTTTTATAATGCCAACTTTGTACAAAAAAGTTGGCATGGGCACCCGCGACGACGAGTACGACTACCTC
TTTAAAGTTGTCCTTATTGGAGATGTTGGTGTTGGAAAGAGTAATCTCCTGTCTCGATTTACTCGAAATG
AGTTTAATCTGGAAAGCAAGAGCACCATTGGAGTAGAGTTTGCAACAAGAAGCATCCAGGTTGATGGAAA
AACAATAAAGGCACAGATATGGGACACAGCAGGGCAAGAGCGATATCGAGCTATAACATCAGCATATTAT
CGTGGAGCTGTAGGTGCCTTATTGGTTTATGACATTGCTAAACATCTCACATATGAAAATGTAGAGCGAT
GGCTGAAAGAACTGAGAGATCATGCTGATAGTAACATTGTTATCATGCTTGTGGGCAATAAGAGTGATCT
ACGTCATCTCAGGGCAGTTCCTACAGATGAAGCAAGAGCTTTTGCAGAAAAGAATGGTTTGTCATTCATT
GAAACTTCGGCCCTAGACTCTACAAATGTAGAAGCTGCTTTTCAGACAATTTTAACAGAGATTTACCGCA
TTGTTTCTCAGAAGCAAATGTCAGACAGACGCGAAAATGACATGTCTCCAAGCAACAATGTGGTTCCTAT
TCATGTTCCACCAACCACTGAAAACAAGCCAAAGGTGCAGTGCTGTCAGAACATCTAACCAACTTTCTTG
TACAAAGTTGGCATTATAAGAAAGCATTGCTTATCAATTTGTTGCAACGAACAGGTCACTATCAGTCAAA
ATAAAATCATTATTTGCCATCCAGCTGATATCCCCTATAGTGAGTCGTATTACATGGTCATAGCTGTTTC
CTGGCAGCTCTGGCCCGTGTCTCAAAATCTCTGATGTTACATTGCACAAGATAAAAATATATCATCATGC
CTCCTCTAGACCAGCCAGGACAGAAATGCCTCGACTTCGCTGCTACCCAAGGTTGCCGGGTGACGCACAC
CGTGGAAACGGATGAAGGCACGAACCCAGTGGACATAAGCCTGTTCGGTTCGTAAGCTGTAATGCAAGTA
GCGTATGCGCTCACGCAACTGGTCCAGAACCTTGACCGAACGCAGCGGTGGTAACGGCGCAGTGGCGGTT
TTCATGGCTTGTTATGACTGTTTTTTTGGGGTACAGTCTATGCCTCGGGCATCCAAGCAGCAAGCGCGTT
ACGCCGTGGGTCGATGTTTGATGTTATGGAGCAGCAACGATGTTACGCAGCAGGGCAGTCGCCCTAAAAC
AAAGTTAAACATTATGAGGGAAGCGGTGATCGCCGAAGTATCGACTCAACTATCAGAGGTAGTTGGCGTC
ATCGAGCGCCATCTCGAACCGACGTTGCTGGCCGTACATTTGTACGGCTCCGCAGTGGATGGCGGCCTGA
AGCCACACAGTGATATTGATTTGCTGGTTACGGTGACCGTAAGGCTTGATGAAACAACGCGGCGAGCTTT
GATCAACGACCTTTTGGAAACTTCGGCTTCCCCTGGAGAGAGCGAGATTCTCCGCGCTGTAGAAGTCACC
ATTGTTGTGCACGACGACATCATTCCGTGGCGTTATCCAGCTAAGCGCGAACTGCAATTTGGAGAATGGC
AGCGCAATGACATTCTTGCAGGTATCTTCGAGCCAGCCACGATCGACATTGATCTGGCTATCTTGCTGAC
AAAAGCAAGAGAACATAGCGTTGCCTTGGTAGGTCCAGCGGCGGAGGAACTCTTTGATCCGGTTCCTGAA
CAGGATCTATTTGAGGCGCTAAATGAAACCTTAACGCTATGGAACTCGCCGCCCGACTGGGCTGGCGATG
AGCGAAATGTAGTGCTTACGTTGTCCCGCATTTGGTACAGCGCAGTAACCGGCAAAATCGCGCCGAAGGA
TGTCGCTGCCGACTGGGCAATGGAGCGCCTGCCGGCCCAGTATCAGCCCGTCATACTTGAAGCTAGACAG
GCTTATCTTGGACAAGAAGAAGATCGCTTGGCCTCGCGCGCAGATCAGTTGGAAGAATTTGTCCACTACG
TGAAAGGCGAGATCACCAAGGTAGTCGGCAAATAACCCTCGAGCCACCCATGACCAAAATCCCTTAACGT
GAGTTACGCGTCGTTCCACTGAGCGTCAGACCCCGTAGAAAAGATCAAAGGATCTTCTTGAGATCCTTTT
TTTCTGCGCGTAATCTGCTGCTTGCAAACAAAAAAACCACCGCTACCAGCGGTGGTTTGTTTGCCGGATC
AAGAGCTACCAACTCTTTTTCCGAAGGTAACTGGCTTCAGCAGAGCGCAGATACCAAATACTGTTCTTCT
AGTGTAGCCGTAGTTAGGCCACCACTTCAAGAACTCTGTAGCACCGCCTACATACCTCGCTCTGCTAATC
CTGTTACCAGTGGCTGCTGCCAGTGGCGATAAGTCGTGTCTTACCGGGTTGGACTCAAGACGATAGTTAC
CGGATAAGGCGCAGCGGTCGGGCTGAACGGGGGGTTCGTGCACACAGCCCAGCTTGGAGCGAACGACCTA
CACCGAACTGAGATACCTACAGCGTGAGCTATGAGAAAGCGCCACGCTTCCCGAAGGGAGAAAGGCGGAC
AGGTATCCGGTAAGCGGCAGGGTCGGAACAGGAGAGCGCACGAGGGAGCTTCCAGGGGGAAACGCCTGGT
ATCTTTATAGTCCTGTCGGGTTTCGCCACCTCTGACTTGAGCGTCGATTTTTGTGATGCTCGTCAGGGGG
GCGGAGCCTATGGAAAAACGCCAGCAACGCGGCCTTTTTACGGTTCCTGGCCTTTTGCTGGCCTTTTGCT
CACATGTT
Features (pLannotate 1.2.2; 12 found; start..end, strand, type, name):
    121..213     +  CDS            lacI (fragment): lac repressor; lacI; The lac repressor binds to the lac operator to inhibit transcription in E. coli. This inhibition can be relieved by adding lactose or isopropyl-β-D-thiogalactopyranoside (IPTG).
    268..295     -  terminator     rrnB T2 terminator: transcription terminator T2 from the E. coli rrnB gene
    427..470     +  terminator     rrnB T1 terminator: Escherichia coli rrnB; transcription terminator T1 from the E. coli rrnB gene
    517..553     -  CDS            lacZα (fragment): LacZα fragment of β-galactosidase; lacZ fragment
    570..665     +  protein_bind   attL3: mutant version of attL; recombination site for the Gateway® LR reaction LR Clonase™
    668..1315    +  CDS            RAB11A: RB11A_HUMAN - Also known as RAB11. Experimental evidence at protein level: Swiss-Prot protein existence level 1. The small GTPases Rab are key regulators of intracellular membrane trafficking, from the formation of transport vesicles to their fusion with membranes. Rabs cycle between an inactive GDP-bound form and an active GTP-bound form that is able to recruit to membranes different set of downstream effectors directly responsible for vesicle formation, movement, tethering and fusion. The small Rab GTPase RAB11A regulates endocytic recycling. Acts as a major regulator of membrane delivery du
   1320..1415    -  protein_bind   attL3: mutant version of attL; recombination site for the Gateway® LR reaction LR Clonase™
   1434..1452    -  promoter       T7 promoter: promoter for bacteriophage T7 RNA polymerase
   1642..1665    +  promoter       Pc promoter (fragment): intI1 (promoter lies within the coding sequence); class 1 integron promoter
   1841..1897    +  CDS            GmR (fragment): gentamycin acetyltransferase; aacC1; confers resistance to gentamycin
   1904..2695    +  CDS            SmR: aminoglycoside adenylyltransferase (Murphy, 1985); aadA; confers resistance to spectinomycin and streptomycin
   2788..3376    +  rep_origin     ori: high-copy-number ColE1/pMB1/pBR322/pUC origin of replication
