[The description below was written by a language model from this plasmid's Addgene catalogue record and pLannotate feature annotations shown in this document.]
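Description:
pENTR223 Rab11A S20V-STOP is a Gateway entry-type plasmid (catalogued as a Gateway DONR vector on the pENTR223 backbone) that carries the human small GTPase RAB11A ready for recombinational transfer into destination vectors. It is a small plasmid of about 3.4 kb, maintained in E. coli at high copy from a ColE1/pUC-type origin. Selection is with spectinomycin through the aadA (SmR) aminoglycoside adenylyltransferase gene. A fragment of a class 1 integron Pc promoter and a short remnant of a gentamicin resistance gene lie just upstream of this marker. These, like the small lacI and lacZα fragments also annotated, appear to be backbone remnants rather than functional elements.

The RAB11A coding sequence lies between two attL recombination sites in opposite orientations, both labelled attL3 by the automated annotation. These sites are substrates for the LR Clonase reaction, which moves the open reading frame into an attR-containing destination vector. The rrnB T1 and T2 terminators upstream of the cassette insulate the insert from read-through transcription in bacteria. A T7 promoter sits downstream of the cassette and points back toward it. No eukaryotic promoter is annotated, so expression depends on the destination vector chosen.

The insert carries the S20V substitution, recorded as a constitutively active mutation of this regulator of endocytic recycling. It also retains a stop codon, so the clone suits untagged or N-terminally tagged expression rather than C-terminal fusions. Typical use is generating expression constructs for studying Rab11A-dependent membrane trafficking.
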