Addgene plasmid #228031: pENTR223 Rab11A S20V-STOP
Purpose: DONR vector for shuttling Rab11A S20V (constitutively active mutation) into DEST vector. Contains a STOP codon.
Depositing lab: Wade Harper. Depositing organization: Harvard Medical School.
Backbone
  Vector backbone: pENTR223
  Vector type: Gateway DONR
Growth in bacteria
  Bacterial resistance: Spectinomycin, 50 μg/mL
  Growth temperature: 37°C
  Growth strain: DH5alpha
  Copy number: High Copy
Gene/Insert
  Gene/Insert name: Rab11A
  Species: H. sapiens (human)
  Mutation: S20V
  Entrez Gene: RAB11A (a.k.a. YL8)
  Cloning method: Gateway Cloning
Terms and licenses: Academic/Nonprofit Terms; Industry Terms: Not Available to Industry
How to cite: pENTR223 Rab11A S20V-STOP was a gift from Wade Harper (Addgene plasmid # 228031 ; http://n2t.net/addgene:228031 ; RRID:Addgene_228031)
