>Addgene plasmid #228031 | pENTR223 Rab11A S20V-STOP | depositor partial sequence | sequence record 447456 | RAB11A[S20V]-STOP
ATGGGCACCCGCGACGACGAGTACGACTACCTCTTTAAAGTTGTCCTTATTGGAGATGTTGGTGTTGGAA
AGAGTAATCTCCTGTCTCGATTTACTCGAAATGAGTTTAATCTGGAAAGCAAGAGCACCATTGGAGTAGA
GTTTGCAACAAGAAGCATCCAGGTTGATGGAAAAACAATAAAGGCACAGATATGGGACACAGCAGGGCAA
GAGCGATATCGAGCTATAACATCAGCATATTATCGTGGAGCTGTAGGTGCCTTATTGGTTTATGACATTG
CTAAACATCTCACATATGAAAATGTAGAGCGATGGCTGAAAGAACTGAGAGATCATGCTGATAGTAACAT
TGTTATCATGCTTGTGGGCAATAAGAGTGATCTACGTCATCTCAGGGCAGTTCCTACAGATGAAGCAAGA
GCTTTTGCAGAAAAGAATGGTTTGTCATTCATTGAAACTTCGGCCCTAGACTCTACAAATGTAGAAGCTG
CTTTTCAGACAATTTTAACAGAGATTTACCGCATTGTTTCTCAGAAGCAAATGTCAGACAGACGCGAAAA
TGACATGTCTCCAAGCAACAATGTGGTTCCTATTCATGTTCCACCAACCACTGAAAACAAGCCAAAGGTG
CAGTGCTGTCAGAACATCTAA
